>Addgene plasmid #136922 | pCMV-ABEmax-NRTH | addgene full sequence | sequence record 269627 | Addgene NGS Result
GTGATGCGGTTTTGGCAGTACATCAATGGGCGTGGATAGCGGTTTGACTCACGGGGATTTCCAAGTCTCC
ACCCCATTGACGTCAATGGGAGTTTGTTTTGGCACCAAAATCAACGGGACTTTCCAAAATGTCGTAACAA
CTCCGCCCCATTGACGCAAATGGGCGGTAGGCGTGTACGGTGGGAGGTCTATATAAGCAGAGCTGGTTTA
GTGAACCGTCAGATCCGCTAGAGATCCGCGGCCGCTAATACGACTCACTATAGGGAGAGCCGCCACCATG
AAACGGACAGCCGACGGAAGCGAGTTCGAGTCACCAAAGAAGAAGCGGAAAGTCTCTGAAGTCGAGTTTA
GCCACGAGTATTGGATGAGGCACGCACTGACCCTGGCAAAGCGAGCATGGGATGAAAGAGAAGTCCCCGT
GGGCGCCGTGCTGGTGCACAACAATAGAGTGATCGGAGAGGGATGGAACAGGCCAATCGGCCGCCACGAC
CCTACCGCACACGCAGAGATCATGGCACTGAGGCAGGGAGGCCTGGTCATGCAGAATTACCGCCTGATCG
ATGCCACCCTGTATGTGACACTGGAGCCATGCGTGATGTGCGCAGGAGCAATGATCCACAGCAGGATCGG
AAGAGTGGTGTTCGGAGCACGGGACGCCAAGACCGGCGCAGCAGGCTCCCTGATGGATGTGCTGCACCAC
CCCGGCATGAACCACCGGGTGGAGATCACAGAGGGAATCCTGGCAGACGAGTGCGCCGCCCTGCTGAGCG
ATTTCTTTAGAATGCGGAGACAGGAGATCAAGGCCCAGAAGAAGGCACAGAGCTCCACCGACTCTGGAGG
ATCTAGCGGAGGATCCTCTGGAAGCGAGACACCAGGCACAAGCGAGTCCGCCACACCAGAGAGCTCCGGC
GGCTCCTCCGGAGGATCCTCTGAGGTGGAGTTTTCCCACGAGTACTGGATGAGACATGCCCTGACCCTGG
CCAAGAGGGCACGCGATGAGAGGGAGGTGCCTGTGGGAGCCGTGCTGGTGCTGAACAATAGAGTGATCGG
CGAGGGCTGGAACAGAGCCATCGGCCTGCACGACCCAACAGCCCATGCCGAAATTATGGCCCTGAGACAG
GGCGGCCTGGTCATGCAGAACTACAGACTGATTGACGCCACCCTGTACGTGACATTCGAGCCTTGCGTGA
TGTGCGCCGGCGCCATGATCCACTCTAGGATCGGCCGCGTGGTGTTTGGCGTGAGGAACGCAAAAACCGG
CGCCGCAGGCTCCCTGATGGACGTGCTGCACTACCCCGGCATGAATCACCGCGTCGAAATTACCGAGGGA
ATCCTGGCAGATGAATGTGCCGCCCTGCTGTGCTATTTCTTTCGGATGCCTAGACAGGTGTTCAATGCTC
AGAAGAAGGCCCAGAGCTCCACCGACTCCGGAGGATCTAGCGGAGGCTCCTCTGGCTCTGAGACACCTGG
CACAAGCGAGAGCGCAACACCTGAAAGCAGCGGGGGCAGCAGCGGGGGGTCAGACAAGAAGTACAGCATC
GGCCTGACCATCGGCACCAACTCTGTGGGCTGGGCCGTGATCACCGACGAGTACAAGGTGCCCAGCAAGA
AATTCAAGGTGCTGGGCAACACCGACCGGCACAGCATCAAGAAGAACCTGATCGGAGCCCTGCTGTTCGA
CAGCGGCGAAACAGCCGAGGCCACCCGGCTGAAGAGAACCGCCAGAAGAAGATACACCAGACGGAAGAAC
CGGATCTGCTATCTGCAAGAGATCTTCAGCAACGAGATGGCCAAGGTGGACGACAGCTTCTTCCACAGAC
TGGAAGAGTCCTTCCTGGTGGAAGAGGATAAGAAGCACGAGCGGCACCCCATCTTCGGCAACATCGTGGA
CGAGGTGGCCTACCACGAGAAGTACCCCACCATCTACCACCTGAGAAAGAAACTGGTGGACAGCACCGAC
AAGGCCGACCTGCGGCTGATCTATCTGGCCCTGGCCCACATGATCAAGTTCCGGGGCCACTTCCTGATCG
AGGGCGACCTGAACCCCGACAACAGCGACGTGGACAAGCTGTTCATCCAGCTGGTGCAGACCTACAACCA
GCTGTTCGAGGAAAACCCCATCAACGCCAGCGGCGTGGACGCCAAGGCCATCCTGTCTGCCAGACTGAGC
AAGAGCAGACGGCTGGAAAATCTGATCGCCCAGCTGCCCGGCGAGAAGAAGAATGGCCTGTTCGGAAACC
TGATTGCCCTGAGCCTGGGCCTGACCCCCAACTTCAAGAGCAACTTCGACCTGGCCGAGGATGCCAAACT
GCAGCTGAGCAAGGACACCTACGACGACGACCTGGACAACCTGCTGGCCCAGATCGGCGACCAGTACGCC
GACCTGTTTCTGGCCGCCAAGAACCTGTCCGACGCCATCCTGCTGAGCGACATCCTGAGAGTGAACACCG
AGATCACCAAGGCCCCCCTGAGCGCCTCTATGGTGAAGAGATACGACGAGCACCACCAGGACCTGACCCT
GCTGAAAGCTCTCGTGCGGCAGCAGCTGCCTGAGAAGTACAAAGAGATTTTCTTCGACCAGAGCAAGAAC
GGCTACGCCGGCTACATTGACGGCGGAGCCAGCCAGGAAGAGTTCTACAAGTTCATCAAGCCCATCCTGG
AAAAGATGGACGGCACCGAGGAACTGCTCGTGAAGCTGAACAGAGAGGACCTGCTGCGGAAGCAGCGGAC
CTTCGACAACGGCATTATCCCCCACCAGATCCACCTGGGAGAGCTGCACGCCATTCTGCGGCGGCAGGGC
GATTTTTACCCATTCCTGAAGGACAACCGGGAAAAGATCGAGAAGATCCTGACCTTCCGCATCCCCTACT
ACGTGGGCCCTCTGGCCAGGGGAAACAGCAGATTCGCCTGGATGACCAGAAAGAGCGAGGAAACCATCAC
CCCCTGGAACTTCGAGGAAGTGGTGGACAAGGGCGCTTCCGCCCAGAGCTTCATCGAGCGGATGACCAAC
TTCGATAAGAACCTGCCCAACGAGAAGGTGCTGCCCAAGCACAGCCTGCTGTACGAGTACTTCACCGTGT
ATAACGAGCTGACCAAAGTGAAATACGTGACCGAGGGAATGAGAAAGCCCGCCTTCCTGAGCGGCGAGCA
GAAAAAGGCCATCGTGGACCTGCTGTTCAAGACCAACCGGAAAGTGACCGTGAAGCAGCTGAAAGAGGAC
TACTTCAAGAAAATCGAGTGCTTCGACTCCGTGGAAATCTCCGGCGTGGAAGATCGGTTCAACGCCTCCC
TGGGCACATACCACGATCTGCTGAAAATTATCAAGGACAAGGACTTCCTGGACAATGAGGAAAACGAGGA
CATTCTGGAAGATATCGTGCTGACCCTGACACTGTTTGAGGACAGAGAGATGATCGAGGAACGGCTGAAA
ACCTATGCCCACCTGTTCGACGACAAAGTGATGAAGCAGCTGAAGCGGCTGAGATACACCGGCTGGGGCA
GGCTGAGCCGGAAGCTGATCAACGGCATCCGGGACAAGCAGTCCGGCAAGACAATCCTGGATTTCCTGAA
GTCCGACGGCTTCGCCAACAGAAACTTCATGCAGCTGATCCACGACGACAGCCTGACCTTTAAAGAGGAC
ATCCAGAAAGCCCAGGTGTCCGGCCAGGGCGATAGCCTGCACGAGCACATTGCCAATCTGGCCGGCAGCC
CCGCCATTAAGAAGGGCATCCTGCAGACAGTGAAGGTGGTGGACGAGCTCGTGAAAGTGATGGGCGGCCA
CAAGCCCGAGAACATCGTGATCGAAATGGCCAGAGAGAACCAGACCACCCAGAAGGGACAGAAGAACAGC
CGCGAGAGAATGAAGCGGATCGAAGAGGGCATCAAAGAGCTGGGCAGCCAGATCCTGAAAGAACACCCCG
TGGAAAACACCCAGCTGCAGAACGAGAAGCTGTACCTGTACTACCTGCAGAATGGGCGGGATATGTACGT
GGACCAGGAACTGGACATCAACCGGCTGTCCGACTACGATGTGGACCATATCGTGCCTCAGAGCTTTCTG
AAGGACGACTCCATCGACAACAAGGTGCTGACCAGAAGCGACAAGAACCGGGGCAAGAGCGACAACGTGC
CCTCCGAAGAGGTCGTGAAGAAGATGAAGAACTACTGGCGGCAGCTGCTGAACGCCAAGCTGATTACCCA
GAGAAAGTTCGACAATCTGACCAAGGCCGAAAGAGGCGGCCTGAGCGAACTGGATAAGGCCGGCTTCATC
AAGAGACAGCTGGTGGAAACCCGGCAGATCACAAAGCACGTGGCACAGATCCTGGACTCCCGGATGAACA
CTAAGTACGACGAGAATGACAAGCTGATCCGGGAAGTGAAAGTGATCACCCTGAAGTCCAAGCTGGTGTC
CGATTTCCGGAAGGATTTCCAGTTTTACAAAGTGCGCGAGATCAACAACTACCACCACGCCCACGACGCC
TACCTGAACGCCGTCGTGGGAACCGCCCTGATCAAAAAGTACCCTAAGCTGGAAAGCGAGTTCGTGTACG
GCGACTACAAGGTGTACGACGTGCGGAAGATGATCGCCAAGAGCGAGCAGGAAATCGGCAAGGCTACCGC
CAAGTACTTCTTCTACAGCAACATCATGAACTTTTTCAAGACCGAGATTACCCTGGCCAACGGCGAGATC
CGGAAGCGGCCTCTGATCGAGACAAACGGCGAAACCGGGGAGATCGTGTGGGATAAGGGCCGGGATTTTG
CCACCGTGCGGAAAGTGCTGAGCATGCCCCAAGTGAATATCGTGAAAAAGACCGAGGTGCAGACAGGCGG
CTTCAGCAAAGAGTCTATCCTGCCCAAGGGCAACAGCGATAAGCTGATCGCCAGAAAGAAGGACTGGGAC
CCTAAGAAGTACGGCGGCTTCAACAGCCCCACCGTGGCCTATTCTGTGCTGGTGGTGGCCAAAGTGGAAA
AGGGCAAGTCCAAGAAACTGAAGAGTGTGAAAGAGCTGCTGGGGATCACCATCATGGAAAGAAGCAGCTT
CGAGAAGAATCCCATCGGCTTTCTGGAAGCCAAGGGCTACAAAGAAGTGAAAAAGGACCTGATCATCAAG
CTGCCTAAGTACTCCCTGTTCGAGCTGGAAAACGGCCGGAAGAGAATGCTGGCCTCTGCCAGCGTGCTGC
ATAAGGGAAACGAACTGGCCCTGCCCTCCAAATATGTGAACTTCCTGTACCTGGCCAGCCACTATGAGAA
GCTGAAGGGCTCCAGCGAGGATAATAAACAGAAACAGCTGTTTGTGGAACAGCACAAGCACTACCTGGAC
GAGATCATCGAGCAGATCAGCGAGTTCTCCAAGAGAGTGATCCTGGCCGACGCTAATCTGGACAAAGTGC
TGTCCGCCTACAACAAGCACCGGGATAAGCCCATCAGAGAGCAGGCCGAGAATATCATCCACCTGTTTAC
CCTGACCAATCTGGGAGCCAGCGCCGCCTTCAAGTACTTTGACACCACCATCGGCCGGAAGCTGTACACC
AGCACCAAAGAGGTGCTGGACGCCACCCTGATCCACCAGAGCATCACCGGCCTGTACGAGACACGGATCG
ACCTGTCTCAGCTGGGAGGTGACTCTGGCGGCTCAAAAAGAACCGCCGACGGCAGCGAATTCGAGCCCAA
GAAGAAGAGGAAAGTCTAACCGGTCATCATCACCATCACCATTGAGTTTAAACCCGCTGATCAGCCTCGA
CTGTGCCTTCTAGTTGCCAGCCATCTGTTGTTTGCCCCTCCCCCGTGCCTTCCTTGACCCTGGAAGGTGC
CACTCCCACTGTCCTTTCCTAATAAAATGAGGAAATTGCATCGCATTGTCTGAGTAGGTGTCATTCTATT
CTGGGGGGTGGGGTGGGGCAGGACAGCAAGGGGGAGGATTGGGAAGACAATAGCAGGCATGCTGGGGATG
CGGTGGGCTCTATGGCTTCTGAGGCGGAAAGAACCAGCTGGGGCTCGATACCGTCGACCTCTAGCTAGAG
CTTGGCGTAATCATGGTCATAGCTGTTTCCTGTGTGAAATTGTTATCCGCTCACAATTCCACACAACATA
CGAGCCGGAAGCATAAAGTGTAAAGCCTAGGGTGCCTAATGAGTGAGCTAACTCACATTAATTGCGTTGC
GCTCACTGCCCGCTTTCCAGTCGGGAAACCTGTCGTGCCAGCTGCATTAATGAATCGGCCAACGCGCGGG
GAGAGGCGGTTTGCGTATTGGGCGCTCTTCCGCTTCCTCGCTCACTGACTCGCTGCGCTCGGTCGTTCGG
CTGCGGCGAGCGGTATCAGCTCACTCAAAGGCGGTAATACGGTTATCCACAGAATCAGGGGATAACGCAG
GAAAGAACATGTGAGCAAAAGGCCAGCAAAAGGCCAGGAACCGTAAAAAGGCCGCGTTGCTGGCGTTTTT
CCATAGGCTCCGCCCCCCTGACGAGCATCACAAAAATCGACGCTCAAGTCAGAGGTGGCGAAACCCGACA
GGACTATAAAGATACCAGGCGTTTCCCCCTGGAAGCTCCCTCGTGCGCTCTCCTGTTCCGACCCTGCCGC
TTACCGGATACCTGTCCGCCTTTCTCCCTTCGGGAAGCGTGGCGCTTTCTCATAGCTCACGCTGTAGGTA
TCTCAGTTCGGTGTAGGTCGTTCGCTCCAAGCTGGGCTGTGTGCACGAACCCCCCGTTCAGCCCGACCGC
TGCGCCTTATCCGGTAACTATCGTCTTGAGTCCAACCCGGTAAGACACGACTTATCGCCACTGGCAGCAG
CCACTGGTAACAGGATTAGCAGAGCGAGGTATGTAGGCGGTGCTACAGAGTTCTTGAAGTGGTGGCCTAA
CTACGGCTACACTAGAAGAACAGTATTTGGTATCTGCGCTCTGCTGAAGCCAGTTACCTTCGGAAAAAGA
GTTGGTAGCTCTTGATCCGGCAAACAAACCACCGCTGGTAGCGGTGGTTTTTTTGTTTGCAAGCAGCAGA
TTACGCGCAGAAAAAAAGGATCTCAAGAAGATCCTTTGATCTTTTCTACGGGGTCTGACACTCAGTGGAA
CGAAAACTCACGTTAAGGGATTTTGGTCATGAGATTATCAAAAAGGATCTTCACCTAGATCCTTTTAAAT
TAAAAATGAAGTTTTAAATCAATCTAAAGTATATATGAGTAAACTTGGTCTGACAGTTACCAATGCTTAA
TCAGTGAGGCACCTATCTCAGCGATCTGTCTATTTCGTTCATCCATAGTTGCCTGACTCCCCGTCGTGTA
GATAACTACGATACGGGAGGGCTTACCATCTGGCCCCAGTGCTGCAATGATACCGCGAGACCCACGCTCA
CCGGCTCCAGATTTATCAGCAATAAACCAGCCAGCCGGAAGGGCCGAGCGCAGAAGTGGTCCTGCAACTT
TATCCGCCTCCATCCAGTCTATTAATTGTTGCCGGGAAGCTAGAGTAAGTAGTTCGCCAGTTAATAGTTT
GCGCAACGTTGTTGCCATTGCTACAGGCATCGTGGTGTCACGCTCGTCGTTTGGTATGGCTTCATTCAGC
TCCGGTTCCCAACGATCAAGGCGAGTTACATGATCCCCCATGTTGTGCAAAAAAGCGGTTAGCTCCTTCG
GTCCTCCGATCGTTGTCAGAAGTAAGTTGGCCGCAGTGTTATCACTCATGGTTATGGCAGCACTGCATAA
TTCTCTTACTGTCATGCCATCCGTAAGATGCTTTTCTGTGACTGGTGAGTACTCAACCAAGTCATTCTGA
GAATAGTGTATGCGGCGACCGAGTTGCTCTTGCCCGGCGTCAATACGGGATAATACCGCGCCACATAGCA
GAACTTTAAAAGTGCTCATCATTGGAAAACGTTCTTCGGGGCGAAAACTCTCAAGGATCTTACCGCTGTT
GAGATCCAGTTCGATGTAACCCACTCGTGCACCCAACTGATCTTCAGCATCTTTTACTTTCACCAGCGTT
TCTGGGTGAGCAAAAACAGGAAGGCAAAATGCCGCAAAAAAGGGAATAAGGGCGACACGGAAATGTTGAA
TACTCATACTCTTCCTTTTTCAATATTATTGAAGCATTTATCAGGGTTATTGTCTCATGAGCGGATACAT
ATTTGAATGTATTTAGAAAAATAAACAAATAGGGGTTCCGCGCACATTTCCCCGAAAAGTGCCACCTGAC
GTCGACGGATCGGGAGATCGATCTCCCGATCCCCTAGGGTCGACTCTCAGTACAATCTGCTCTGATGCCG
CATAGTTAAGCCAGTATCTGCTCCCTGCTTGTGTGTTGGAGGTCGCTGAGTAGTGCGCGAGCAAAATTTA
AGCTACAACAAGGCAAGGCTTGACCGACAATTGCATGAAGAATCTGCTTAGGGTTAGGCGTTTTGCGCTG
CTTCGCGATGTACGGGCCAGATATACGCGTTGACATTGATTATTGACTAGTTATTAATAGTAATCAATTA
CGGGGTCATTAGTTCATAGCCCATATATGGAGTTCCGCGTTACATAACTTACGGTAAATGGCCCGCCTGG
CTGACCGCCCAACGACCCCCGCCCATTGACGTCAATAATGACGTATGTTCCCATAGTAACGCCAATAGGG
ACTTTCCATTGACGTCAATGGGTGGAGTATTTACGGTAAACTGCCCACTTGGCAGTACATCAAGTGTATC
ATATGCCAAGTACGCCCCCTATTGACGTCAATGACGGTAAATGGCCCGCCTGGCATTATGCCCAGTACAT
GACCTTATGGGACTTTCCTACTTGGCAGTACATCTACGTATTAGTCATCGCTATTACCATG
Features (pLannotate 1.2.2; 17 found; start..end, strand, type, name):
      1..204     +  promoter       CMV promoter: human cytomegalovirus (CMV) immediate early promoter
    246..264     +  promoter       T7 promoter: promoter for bacteriophage T7 RNA polymerase
    335..811     +  CDS            tadA: TADA_ECOLI - Also known as yfhC. Experimental evidence at protein level: Swiss-Prot protein existence level 1. Catalyzes the deamination of adenosine to inosine at the wobble position 34 of tRNA(Arg2). Essential for cell viability. From Escherichia coli (strain K12).
    932..1423    +  CDS            tadA: TADA_ECOLI - Also known as yfhC. Experimental evidence at protein level: Swiss-Prot protein existence level 1. Catalyzes the deamination of adenosine to inosine at the wobble position 34 of tRNA(Arg2). Essential for cell viability. From Escherichia coli (strain K12).
   1523..5624    +  CDS            dCas9 (fragment): catalytically dead mutant of the Cas9 endonuclease from the Streptococcus pyogenes Type II CRISPR/Cas system RNA-guided DNA-binding protein that lacks endonuclease activity due to the D10A mutation in the RuvC catalytic domain and the N863A mutation in the HNH catalytic domain
   5741..5965    +  polyA_signal   bGH poly(A) signal: bovine growth hormone polyadenylation signal
   5969..5990    +  promoter       SV40 promoter (fragment): SV40 enhancer and early promoter
   5995..6011    +  misc_feature   MCS (fragment): pBluescript multiple cloning site
   6060..6076    -  protein_bind   lac operator: The lac repressor binds to the lac operator to inhibit transcription in E. coli. This inhibition can be relieved by adding lactose or isopropyl-β-D-thiogalactopyranoside (IPTG). lac repressor encoded by lacI
   6084..6114    -  promoter       lac promoter: promoter for the E. coli lac operon
   6129..6150    -  protein_bind   CAP binding site: CAP binding activates transcription in the presence of cAMP. E. coli catabolite activator protein
   6163..6255    -  CDS            lacI (fragment): lac repressor; lacI; The lac repressor binds to the lac operator to inhibit transcription in E. coli. This inhibition can be relieved by adding lactose or isopropyl-β-D-thiogalactopyranoside (IPTG).
   6438..7026    -  rep_origin     ori: high-copy-number ColE1/pMB1/pBR322/pUC origin of replication
   7197..8057    -  CDS            AmpR: β-lactamase; bla; confers resistance to ampicillin, carbenicillin, and related antibiotics
   8058..8162    -  promoter       AmpR promoter: bla
   8233..8277    -  misc_feature   bom (fragment): basis of mobility region from pBR322
   8432..8811    +  enhancer       CMV enhancer: human cytomegalovirus immediate early enhancer
