[The description below was written by a language model from this plasmid's Addgene catalogue record and pLannotate feature annotations shown in this document.]
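Description:
pCMV-ABEmax-NRTH is a mammalian expression plasmid of about 8.8 kb that encodes an adenine base editor built on an evolved Streptococcus pyogenes Cas9 variant designated NRTH. It was deposited with a study on continuous evolution of SpCas9 variants that accept non-G PAMs. The backbone is described as a pBR322-derived CMV vector. It replicates in E. coli from a high-copy ColE1/pUC-type origin and is selected with ampicillin through the β-lactamase gene and its native promoter. Remnants of a lac promoter/operator region, a lacI fragment and a pBR322 bom fragment are also annotated in the backbone.

The expression cassette is driven by the CMV immediate-early enhancer and promoter, which span the numbering origin of the circular sequence. A T7 promoter lies just upstream of the coding region, and a bovine growth hormone polyadenylation signal terminates the cassette. The open reading frame carries two tandem copies of E. coli TadA-derived adenosine deaminase followed by a codon-optimised Cas9 domain of roughly 4.1 kb. This layout fits the ABEmax architecture, in which a guide RNA supplied separately directs the fusion to a target site for A•T to G•C conversion. The annotation tool labels the Cas9 region as a dCas9 fragment, but that is only a similarity match. The record refers to the manuscript for the actual mutations, so neither the catalytic state nor the PAM-altering substitutions are specified here. The catalogue's species field mentions rat APOBEC1, but no cytidine deaminase appears in the feature table, which shows only TadA domains.

The depositor notes that leaky expression of the insert in bacteria can raise the spontaneous mutation rate, so the insert should be sequence-verified before use.
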