Addgene plasmid #136922: pCMV-ABEmax-NRTH
Purpose: Expresses ABEmax-NRTH in mammalian cells
Depositing lab: David Liu. Publication: Continuous evolution of SpCas9 variants compatible with non-G PAMs. Miller SM, Wang T, Randolph PB, Arbab M, Shen MW, Huang TP, Matuszek Z, Newby GA, Rees HA, Liu DR. Nat Biotechnol. 2020 Apr;38(4):471-481. doi: 10.1038/s41587-020-0412-8. Epub 2020 Feb 10. PubMed 32042170.
Backbone
  Vector backbone: pBR322 CMV
  Vector type: Mammalian Expression, CRISPR
Growth in bacteria
  Bacterial resistance: Ampicillin, 100 μg/mL
  Growth temperature: 37°C
  Growth strain: Mach1
  Copy number: High Copy
Gene/Insert
  Gene/Insert name: ABEmax-NRTH
  Species: Synthetic; APOBEC1 is from rat (synthetic gene block, mammalian codon optimized), Cas9 is S. pyogenes (mammalian codon optimized)
  Mutation: see manuscript
  Promoter: CMV
  Cloning method: Ligation Independent Cloning
Terms and licenses: Academic/Nonprofit Terms; Industry Terms: Not Available to Industry
Depositor comments: Insert has leaky expression during bacterial propagation and can result in a higher than expected spontaneous mutation rate. The insert should always be sequence validated before use.
How to cite: pCMV-ABEmax-NRTH was a gift from David Liu (Addgene plasmid # 136922 ; http://n2t.net/addgene:136922 ; RRID:Addgene_136922)
